>Addgene plasmid #116584 | pHAGE-PIK3R1-D464N | addgene full sequence | sequence record 250581 | Addgene NGS Result
TGGAAGGGCTAATTCACTCCCAAAGAAGACAAGATATCCTTGATCTGTGGATCTACCACACACAAGGCTA
CTTCCCTGATTAGCAGAACTACACACCAGGGCCAGGGGTCAGATATCCACTGACCTTTGGATGGTGCTAC
AAGCTAGTACCAGTTGAGCCAGATAAGGTAGAAGAGGCCAATAAAGGAGAGAACACCAGCTTGTTACACC
CTGTGAGCCTGCATGGGATGGATGACCCGGAGAGAGAAGTGTTAGAGTGGAGGTTTGACAGCCGCCTAGC
ATTTCATCACGTGGCCCGAGAGCTGCATCCGGAGTACTTCAAGAACTGCTGATATCGAGCTTGCTACAAG
GGACTTTCCGCTGGGGACTTTCCAGGGAGGCGTGGCCTGGGCGGGACTGGGGAGTGGCGAGCCCTCAGAT
CCTGCATATAAGCAGCTGCTTTTTGCCTGTACTGGGTCTCTCTGGTTAGACCAGATCTGAGCCTGGGAGC
TCTCTGGCTAACTAGGGAACCCACTGCTTAAGCCTCAATAAAGCTTGCCTTGAGTGCTTCAAGTAGTGTG
TGCCCGTCTGTTGTGTGACTCTGGTAACTAGAGATCCCTCAGACCCTTTTAGTCAGTGTGGAAAATCTCT
AGCAGTGGCGCCCGAACAGGGACTTGAAAGCGAAAGGGAAACCAGAGGAGCTCTCTCGACGCAGGACTCG
GCTTGCTGAAGCGCGCACGGCAAGAGGCGAGGGGCGGCGACTGGTGAGTACGCCAAAAATTTTGACTAGC
GGAGGCTAGAAGGAGAGAGATGGGTGCGAGAGCGTCAGTATTAAGCGGGGGAGAATTAGATCGCGATGGG
AAAAAATTCGGTTAAGGCCAGGGGGAAAGAAAAAATATAAATTAAAACATATAGTATGGGCAAGCAGGGA
GCTAGAACGATTCGCAGTTAATCCTGGCCTGTTAGAAACATCAGAAGGCTGTAGACAAATACTGGGACAG
CTACAACCATCCCTTCAGACAGGATCAGAAGAACTTAGATCATTATATAATACAGTAGCAACCCTCTATT
GTGTGCATCAAAGGATAGAGATAAAAGACACCAAGGAAGCTTTAGACAAGATAGAGGAAGAGCAAAACAA
AAGTAAGACCACCGCACAGCAAGCGGCCGGCCGCTGATCTTCAGACCTGGAGGAGGAGATATGAGGGACA
ATTGGAGAAGTGAATTATATAAATATAAAGTAGTAAAAATTGAACCATTAGGAGTAGCACCCACCAAGGC
AAAGAGAAGAGTGGTGCAGAGAGAAAAAAGAGCAGTGGGAATAGGAGCTTTGTTCCTTGGGTTCTTGGGA
GCAGCAGGAAGCACTATGGGCGCAGCGTCAATGACGCTGACGGTACAGGCCAGACAATTATTGTCTGGTA
TAGTGCAGCAGCAGAACAATTTGCTGAGGGCTATTGAGGCGCAACAGCATCTGTTGCAACTCACAGTCTG
GGGCATCAAGCAGCTCCAGGCAAGAATCCTGGCTGTGGAAAGATACCTAAAGGATCAACAGCTCCTGGGG
ATTTGGGGTTGCTCTGGAAAACTCATTTGCACCACTGCTGTGCCTTGGAATGCTAGTTGGAGTAATAAAT
CTCTGGAACAGATTTGGAATCACACGACCTGGATGGAGTGGGACAGAGAAATTAACAATTACACAAGCTT
AATACACTCCTTAATTGAAGAATCGCAAAACCAGCAAGAAAAGAATGAACAAGAATTATTGGAATTAGAT
AAATGGGCAAGTTTGTGGAATTGGTTTAACATAACAAATTGGCTGTGGTATATAAAATTATTCATAATGA
TAGTAGGAGGCTTGGTAGGTTTAAGAATAGTTTTTGCTGTACTTTCTATAGTGAATAGAGTTAGGCAGGG
ATATTCACCATTATCGTTTCAGACCCACCTCCCAACCCCGAGGGGACCCGACAGGCCCGAAGGAATAGAA
GAAGAAGGTGGAGAGAGAGACAGAGACAGATCCATTCGATTAGTGAACGGATCTCGACGGTATCGCCGAA
TTCACAAATGGCAGTATTCATCCACAATTTTAAAAGAAAAGGGGGGATTGGGGGGTACAGTGCAGGGGAA
AGAATAGTAGACATAATAGCAACAGACATACAAACTAAAGAATTACAAAAACAAATTACAAAAATTCAAA
ATTTTCGGGTTTATTACAGGGACAGCAGAGATCCAGTTTGGACTAGTCGTGAGGCTCCGGTGCCCGTCAG
TGGGCAGAGCGCACATCGCCCACAGTCCCCGAGAAGTTGGGGGGAGGGGTCGGCAATTGAACCGGTGCCT
AGAGAAGGTGGCGCGGGGTAAACTGGGAAAGTGATGTCGTGTACTGGCTCCGCCTTTTTCCCGAGGGTGG
GGGAGAACCGTATATAAGTGCAGTAGTCGCCGTGAACGTTCTTTTTCGCAACGGGTTTGCCGCCAGAACA
CAGGTAAGTGCCGTGTGTGGTTCCCGCGGGCCTGGCCTCTTTACGGGTTATGGCCCTTGCGTGCCTTGAA
TTACTTCCACCTGGCTGCAGTACGTGATTCTTGATCCCGAGCTTCGGGTTGGAAGTGGGTGGGAGAGTTC
GAGGCCTTGCGCTTAAGGAGCCCCTTCGCCTCGTGCTTGAGTTGAGGCCTGGCCTGGGCGCTGGGGCCGC
CGCGTGCGAATCTGGTGGCACCTTCGCGCCTGTCTCGCTGCTTTCGATAAGTCTCTAGCCATTTAAAATT
TTTGATGACCTGCTGCGACGCTTTTTTTCTGGCAAGATAGTCTTGTAAATGCGGGCCAAGATCTGCACAC
TGGTATTTCGGTTTTTGGGGCCGCGGGCGGCGACGGGGCCCGTGCGTCCCAGCGCACATGTTCGGCGAGG
CGGGGCCTGCGAGCGCGGCCACCGAGAATCGGACGGGGGTAGTCTCAAGCTGGCCGGCCTGCTCTGGTGC
CTGGCCTCGCGCCGCCGTGTATCGCCCCGCCCTGGGCGGCAAGGCTGGCCCGGTCGGCACCAGTTGCGTG
AGCGGAAAGATGGCCGCTTCCCGGCCCTGCTGCAGGGAGCTCAAAATGGAGGACGCGGCGCTCGGGAGAG
CGGGCGGGTGAGTCACCCACACAAAGGAAAAGGGCCTTTCCGTCCTCAGCCGTCGCTTCATGTGACTCCA
CGGAGTACCGGGCGCCGTCCAGGCACCTCGATTAGTTCTCGAGCTTTTGGAGTACGTCGTCTTTAGGTTG
GGGGGAGGGGTTTTATGCGATGGAGTTTCCCCACACTGAGTGGGTGGAGACTGAAGTTAGGCCAGCTTGG
CACTTGATGTAATTCTCCTTGGAATTTGCCCTTTTTGAGTTTGGATCTTGGTTCATTCTCAAGCCTCAGA
CAGTGGTTCAAAGTTTTTTTCTTCCATTTCAGGTGTCGTGAAGCGGCCCTGCAGATATCAACAAGTTTGT
ACAAAAAAGTTGGCATGGTTTACCCATACGATGTTCCAGATTACGCTAGTGCTGAGGGGTACCAGTACAG
AGCGCTGTATGATTATAAAAAGGAAAGAGAAGAAGATATTGACTTGCACTTGGGTGACATATTGACTGTG
AATAAAGGGTCCTTAGTAGCTCTTGGATTCAGTGATGGACAGGAAGCCAGGCCTGAAGAAATTGGCTGGT
TAAATGGCTATAATGAAACCACAGGGGAAAGGGGGGACTTTCCGGGAACTTATGTAGAATATATTGGAAG
GAAAAAAATCTCGCCTCCCACACCAAAGCCCCGGCCACCTCGGCCTCTTCCTGTTGCACCAGGTTCTTCG
AAAACTGAAGCAGATGTTGAACAACAAGCTTTGACTCTCCCGGATCTTGCAGAGCAGTTTGCCCCTCCTG
ACATTGCCCCGCCTCTTCTTATCAAGCTCGTGGAAGCCATTGAAAAGAAAGGTCTGGAATGTTCAACTCT
ATACAGAACACAGAGCTCCAGCAACCTGGCAGAATTACGACAGCTTCTTGATTGTGATACACCCTCCGTG
GACTTGGAAATGATCGATGTGCACGTTTTGGCTGACGCTTTCAAACGCTATCTCCTGGACTTACCAAATC
CTGTCATTCCAGCAGCCGTTTACAGTGAAATGATTTCTTTAGCTCCAGAAGTACAAAGCTCCGAAGAATA
TATTCAGCTATTGAAGAAGCTTATTAGGTCGCCTAGCATACCTCATCAGTATTGGCTTACGCTTCAGTAT
TTGTTAAAACATTTCTTCAAGCTCTCTCAAACCTCCAGCAAAAATCTGTTGAATGCAAGAGTACTCTCTG
AAATTTTCAGCCCTATGCTTTTCAGATTCTCAGCAGCCAGCTCTGATAATACTGAAAACCTCATAAAAGT
TATAGAAATTTTAATCTCAACTGAATGGAATGAACGACAGCCTGCACCAGCACTGCCTCCTAAACCACCA
AAACCTACTACTGTAGCCAACAACGGTATGAATAACAATATGTCCTTACAAGATGCTGAATGGTACTGGG
GAGATATCTCGAGGGAAGAAGTGAATGAAAAACTTCGAGATACAGCAGACGGGACCTTTTTGGTACGAGA
TGCGTCTACTAAAATGCATGGTGATTATACTCTTACACTAAGGAAAGGGGGAAATAACAAATTAATCAAA
ATATTTCATCGAGATGGGAAATATGGCTTCTCTGACCCATTAACCTTCAGTTCTGTGGTTGAATTAATAA
ACCACTACCGGAATGAATCTCTAGCTCAGTATAATCCCAAATTGGATGTGAAATTACTTTATCCAGTATC
CAAATACCAACAGGATCAAGTTGTCAAAGAAGATAATATTGAAGCTGTAGGGAAAAAATTACATGAATAT
AACACTCAGTTTCAAGAAAAAAGTCGAGAATATAATAGATTATATGAAGAATATACCCGCACATCCCAGG
AAATCCAAATGAAAAGGACAGCTATTGAAGCATTTAATGAAACCATAAAAATATTTGAAGAACAGTGCCA
GACCCAAGAGCGGTACAGCAAAGAATACATAGAAAAGTTTAAACGTGAAGGCAATGAGAAAGAAATACAA
AGGATTATGCATAATTATGATAAGTTGAAGTCTCGAATCAGTGAAATTATTGACAGTAGAAGAAGATTGG
AAGAAGACTTGAAGAAGCAGGCAGCTGAGTATCGAGAAATTGACAAACGTATGAACAGCATTAAACCAGA
CCTTATCCAGCTGAGAAAGACGAGAGACCAATACTTGATGTGGTTGACTCAAAAAGGTGTTCGGCAAAAG
AAGTTGAACGAGTGGTTGGGCAATGAAAACACTGAAGACCAATATTCACTGGTGGAAGATGATGAAGATT
TGCCCCATCATGATGAGAAGACATGGAATGTTGGAAGCAGCAACCGAAACAAAGCTGAAAACCTGTTGCG
AGGGAAGCGAGATGGCACTTTTCTTGTCCGGGAGAGCAGTAAACAGGGCTGCTATGCCTGCTCTGTAGTG
GTGGACGGCGAAGTAAAGCATTGTGTCATAAACAAAACAGCAACTGGCTATGGCTTTGCCGAGCCCTATA
ACTTGTACAGCTCTCTGAAAGAACTGGTGCTACATTACCAACACACCTCCCTTGTGCAGCACAACGACTC
CCTCAATGTCACACTAGCCTACCCAGTATATGCACAGCAGAGGCGATGCCCAACTTTCTTGTACAAAGTG
GTTGATATCCAGCACAGTGGCGGCCGCTCGAGTCTAGAGGGCCCGCGGTTCGAAGGTAAGCCTATCCCTA
ACCCTCTCCTCGGTCTCGATTCTACGCGTACCGGTTAGTAATGAGATCCCTCCCCCCCCCCTAACGTTAC
TGGCCGAAGCCGCTTGGAATAAGGCCGGTGTGCGTTTGTCTATATGTTATTTTCCACCATATTGCCGTCT
TTTGGCAATGTGAGGGCCCGGAAACCTGGCCCTGTCTTCTTGACGAGCATTCCTAGGGGTCTTTCCCCTC
TCGCCAAAGGAATGCAAGGTCTGTTGAATGTCGTGAAGGAAGCAGTTCCTCTGGAAGCTTCTTGAAGACA
AACAACGTCTGTAGCGACCCTTTGCAGGCAGCGGAACCCCCCACCTGGCGACAGGTGCCTCTGCGGCCAA
AAGCCACGTGTATAAGATACACCTGCAAAGGCGGCACAACCCCAGTGCCACGTTGTGAGTTGGATAGTTG
TGGAAAGAGTCAAATGGCTCTCCTCAAGCGTATTCAACAAGGGGCTGAAGGATGCCCAGAAGGTACCCCA
TTGTATGGGATCTGATCTGGGGCCTCGGTGCACATGCTTTACATGTGTTTAGTCGAGGTTAAAAAAACGT
CTAGGCCCCCCGAACCACGGGGACGTGGTTTTCCTTTGAAAAACACGATGATAATATGGCCACACATATG
GTGAGCAAGGGCGAGGAGCTGTTCACCGGGGTGGTGCCCATCCTGGTCGAGCTGGACGGCGACGTAAACG
GCCACAAGTTCAGCGTGTCCGGCGAGGGCGAGGGCGATGCCACCTACGGCAAGCTGACCCTGAAGTTCAT
CTGCACCACCGGCAAGCTGCCCGTGCCCTGGCCCACCCTCGTGACCACCCTGACCTACGGCGTGCAGTGC
TTCAGCCGCTACCCCGACCACATGAAGCAGCACGACTTCTTCAAGTCCGCCATGCCCGAAGGCTACGTCC
AGGAGCGCACCATCTTCTTCAAGGACGACGGCAACTACAAGACCCGCGCCGAGGTGAAGTTCGAGGGCGA
CACCCTGGTGAACCGCATCGAGCTGAAGGGCATCGACTTCAAGGAGGACGGCAACATCCTGGGGCACAAG
CTGGAGTACAACTACAACAGCCACAACGTCTATATCATGGCCGACAAGCAGAAGAACGGCATCAAGGTGA
ACTTCAAGATCCGCCACAACATCGAGGACGGCAGCGTGCAGCTCGCCGACCACTACCAGCAGAACACCCC
CATCGGCGACGGCCCCGTGCTGCTGCCCGACAACCACTACCTGAGCACCCAGTCCGCCCTGAGCAAAGAC
CCCAACGAGAAGCGCGATCACATGGTCCTGCTGGAGTTCGTGACCGCCGCCGGGATCACTCTCGGCATGG
ACGAGCTGTACAAGTAAATCGATAGATCCTAATCAACCTCTGGATTACAAAATTTGTGAAAGATTGACTG
GTATTCTTAACTATGTTGCTCCTTTTACGCTATGTGGATACGCTGCTTTAATGCCTTTGTATCATGCTAT
TGCTTCCCGTATGGCTTTCATTTTCTCCTCCTTGTATAAATCCTGGTTGCTGTCTCTTTATGAGGAGTTG
TGGCCCGTTGTCAGGCAACGTGGCGTGGTGTGCACTGTGTTTGCTGACGCAACCCCCACTGGTTGGGGCA
TTGCCACCACCTGTCAGCTCCTTTCCGGGACTTTCGCTTTCCCCCTCCCTATTGCCACGGCGGAACTCAT
CGCCGCCTGCCTTGCCCGCTGCTGGACAGGGGCTCGGCTGTTGGGCACTGACAATTCCGTGGTGTTGTCG
GGGAAATCATCGTCCTTTCCTTGGCTGCTCGCCTGTGTTGCCACCTGGATTCTGCGCGGGACGTCCTTCT
GCTACGTCCCTTCGGCCCTCAATCCAGCGGACCTTCCTTCCCGCGGCCTGCTGCCGGCTCTGCGGCCTCT
TCCGCGTCTTCGCCTTCGCCCTCAGACGAGTCGGATCTCCCTTTGGGCCGCCTCCCCGCCTGAGATCCTT
TAAGACCAATGACTTACAAGGCAGCTGTAGATCTTAGCCACTTTTTAAAAGAAAAGGGGGGACTGGAAGG
GCTAATTCACTCCCAACGAAGACAAGATCTGCTTTTTGCTTGTACTGGGTCTCTCTGGTTAGACCAGATC
TGAGCCTGGGAGCTCTCTGGCTAACTAGGGAACCCACTGCTTAAGCCTCAATAAAGCTTGCCTTGAGTGC
TTCAAGTAGTGTGTGCCCGTCTGTTGTGTGACTCTGGTAACTAGAGATCCCTCAGACCCTTTTAGTCAGT
GTGGAAAATCTCTAGCAGTAGTAGTTCATGTCATCTTATTATTCAGTATTTATAACTTGCAAAGAAATGA
ATATCAGAGAGTGAGAGGCCCGGGTTAATTAAGGAAAGGGCTAGATCATTCTTGAAGACGAAAGGGCCTC
GTGATACGCCTATTTTTATAGGTTAATGTCATGATAATAATGGTTTCTTAGACGTCAGGTGGCACTTTTC
GGGGAAATGTGCGCGGAACCCCTATTTGTTTATTTTTCTAAATACATTCAAATATGTATCCGCTCATGAG
ACAATAACCCTGATAAATGCTTCAATAATATTGAAAAAGGAAGAGTATGAGTATTCAACATTTCCGTGTC
GCCCTTATTCCCTTTTTTGCGGCATTTTGCCTTCCTGTTTTTGCTCACCCAGAAACGCTGGTGAAAGTAA
AAGATGCTGAAGATCAGTTGGGTGCACGAGTGGGTTACATCGAACTGGATCTCAACAGCGGTAAGATCCT
TGAGAGTTTTCGCCCCGAAGAACGTTTTCCAATGATGAGCACTTTTAAAGTTCTGCTATGTGGCGCGGTA
TTATCCCGTGTTGACGCCGGGCAAGAGCAACTCGGTCGCCGCATACACTATTCTCAGAATGACTTGGTTG
AGTACTCACCAGTCACAGAAAAGCATCTTACGGATGGCATGACAGTAAGAGAATTATGCAGTGCTGCCAT
AACCATGAGTGATAACACTGCGGCCAACTTACTTCTGACAACGATCGGAGGACCGAAGGAGCTAACCGCT
TTTTTGCACAACATGGGGGATCATGTAACTCGCCTTGATCGTTGGGAACCGGAGCTGAATGAAGCCATAC
CAAACGACGAGCGTGACACCACGATGCCTGTAGCAATGGCAACAACGTTGCGCAAACTATTAACTGGCGA
ACTACTTACTCTAGCTTCCCGGCAACAATTAATAGACTGGATGGAGGCGGATAAAGTTGCAGGACCACTT
CTGCGCTCGGCCCTTCCGGCTGGCTGGTTTATTGCTGATAAATCTGGAGCCGGTGAGCGTGGGTCTCGCG
GTATCATTGCAGCACTGGGGCCAGATGGTAAGCCCTCCCGTATCGTAGTTATCTACACGACGGGGAGTCA
GGCAACTATGGATGAACGAAATAGACAGATCGCTGAGATAGGTGCCTCACTGATTAAGCATTGGTAACTG
TCAGACCAAGTTTACTCATATATACTTTAGATTGATTTAAAACTTCATTTTTAATTTAAAAGGATCTAGG
TGAAGATCCTTTTTGATAATCTCATGACCAAAATCCCTTAACGTGAGTTTTCGTTCCACTGAGCGTCAGA
CCCCGTAGAAAAGATCAAAGGATCTTCTTGAGATCCTTTTTTTCTGCGCGTAATCTGCTGCTTGCAAACA
AAAAAACCACCGCTACCAGCGGTGGTTTGTTTGCCGGATCAAGAGCTACCAACTCTTTTTCCGAAGGTAA
CTGGCTTCAGCAGAGCGCAGATACCAAATACTGTTCTTCTAGTGTAGCCGTAGTTAGGCCACCACTTCAA
GAACTCTGTAGCACCGCCTACATACCTCGCTCTGCTAATCCTGTTACCAGTGGCTGCTGCCAGTGGCGAT
AAGTCGTGTCTTACCGGGTTGGACTCAAGACGATAGTTACCGGATAAGGCGCAGCGGTCGGGCTGAACGG
GGGGTTCGTGCACACAGCCCAGCTTGGAGCGAACGACCTACACCGAACTGAGATACCTACAGCGTGAGCT
ATGAGAAAGCGCCACGCTTCCCGAAGGGAGAAAGGCGGACAGGTATCCGGTAAGCGGCAGGGTCGGAACA
GGAGAGCGCACGAGGGAGCTTCCAGGGGGAAACGCCTGGTATCTTTATAGTCCTGTCGGGTTTCGCCACC
TCTGACTTGAGCGTCGATTTTTGTGATGCTCGTCAGGGGGGCGGAGCCTATGGAAAAACGCCAGCAACGC
GGCCTTTTTACGGTTCCTGGCCTTTTGCTGGCCTTTTGCTCACATGTTCTTTCCTGCGTTATCCCCTGAT
TCTGTGGATAACCGTATTACCGCCTTTGAGTGAGCTGATACCGCTCGCCGCAGCCGAACGACCGAGCGCA
GCGAGTCAGTGAGCGAGGAAGCGGAAGAGCGCCCAATACGCAAACCGCCTCTCCCCGCGCGTTGGCCGAT
TCATTAATGCAGCAAGCTCATGGCTGACTAATTTTTTTTATTTATGCAGAGGCCGAGGCCGCCTCGGCCT
CTGAGCTATTCCAGAAGTAGTGAGGAGGCTTTTTTGGAGGCCTAGGCTTTTGCAAAAAGCTCCCCGTGGC
ACGACAGGTTTCCCGACTGGAAAGCGGGCAGTGAGCGCAACGCAATTAATGTGAGTTAGCTCACTCATTA
GGCACCCCAGGCTTTACACTTTATGCTTCCGGCTCGTATGTTGTGTGGAATTGTGAGCGGATAACAATTT
CACACAGGAAACAGCTATGACATGATTACGAATTTCACAAATAAAGCATTTTTTTCACTGCATTCTAGTT
GTGGTTTGTCCAAACTCATCAATGTATCTTATCATGTCTGGATCAACTGGATAACTCAAGCTAACCAAAA
TCATCCCAAACTTCCCACCCCATACCCTATTACCACTGCCAATTACCTGTGGTTTCATTTACTCTAAACC
TGTGATTCCTCTGAATTATTTTCATTTTAAAGAAATTGTATTTGTTAAATATGTACTACAAACTTAGTAG
T
Features (pLannotate 1.2.2; 28 found; start..end, strand, type, name):
    377..634     +  LTR            5' LTR (truncated): truncated 5' long terminal repeat (LTR) from HIV-1
    681..806     +  misc_feature   HIV-1 Ψ: packaging signal of human immunodeficiency virus type 1
    790..1128    +  CDS            HIV-1 gag (fragment): gag protein from human immunodeficiency virus 1; gag
   1303..1536    +  misc_feature   RRE: The Rev response element (RRE) of HIV-1 allows for Rev-dependent mRNA export from the nucleus to the cytoplasm.
   1913..2013    +  CDS            Rev (fragment): human immunodeficiency virus 1 (HIV-1) Rev protein; rev; enhances nuclear export of unspliced and incompletely spliced viral mRNAs
   2058..2175    +  misc_feature   cPPT/CTS: central polypurine tract and central termination sequence of HIV-1
   2223..3401    +  promoter       EF-1α promoter: strong constitutive promoter for human elongation factor EF-1α
   3422..3439    +  protein_bind   attB1 (fragment): mutant version of attB; core recombination site for the Gateway® BP reaction BP Clonase™
   3451..3477    +  CDS            3xHA (fragment): three tandem HA epitope tags
   3478..5646    +  CDS            PIK3R1: P85A_HUMAN - Also known as GRB1. Experimental evidence at protein level: Swiss-Prot protein existence level 1. Binds to activated (phosphorylated) protein-Tyr kinases, through its SH2 domain, and acts as an adapter, mediating the association of the p110 catalytic unit to the plasma membrane. Necessary for the insulin-stimulated increase in glucose uptake and glycogen synthesis in insulin-sensitive tissues. Plays an important role in signaling in response to FGFR1, FGFR2, FGFR3, FGFR4, KITLG/SCF, KIT, PDGFRA and PDGFRB. Likewise, plays a role in ITGB2 signaling (PubMed:17626883, PubMed:19805105
   5649..5672    -  protein_bind   attB2: mutant version of attB; recombination site for the Gateway® BP reaction BP Clonase™
   5725..5766    +  CDS            V5 tag: epitope tag from simian virus 5
   5892..6354    +  misc_feature   IRES: internal ribosome entry site (IRES) of the encephalomyocarditis virus (EMCV)
   6368..7087    +  CDS            EGFP: the original enhanced GFP (Yang et al., 1996) mammalian codon-optimized
   7101..7689    +  misc_feature   WPRE: woodchuck hepatitis virus posttranscriptional regulatory element
   7697..7762    +  CDS            nef (fragment): NEF_HV1Z2 - Experimental evidence at protein level: Swiss-Prot protein existence level 1. Extracellular Nef protein targets CD4(+) T-lymphocytes for apoptosis by interacting with CXCR4 surface receptors. From Human immunodeficiency virus type 1 group M subtype D (isolate Z2/CDC-Z34) (HIV-1).
   7764..7997    +  LTR            3' LTR (ΔU3): self-inactivating 3' long terminal repeat (LTR) from HIV-1
   8202..8306    +  promoter       AmpR promoter: bla
   8307..9167    +  CDS            AmpR: β-lactamase; bla; confers resistance to ampicillin, carbenicillin, and related antibiotics
   9338..9926    +  rep_origin     ori: high-copy-number ColE1/pMB1/pBR322/pUC origin of replication
  10109..10163   +  CDS            lacI (fragment): lac repressor; lacI; The lac repressor binds to the lac operator to inhibit transcription in E. coli. This inhibition can be relieved by adding lactose or isopropyl-β-D-thiogalactopyranoside (IPTG).
  10169..10262   +  rep_origin     SV40 ori (fragment): SV40 origin of replication
  10287..10324   +  CDS            lacI (fragment): lac repressor; lacI; The lac repressor binds to the lac operator to inhibit transcription in E. coli. This inhibition can be relieved by adding lactose or isopropyl-β-D-thiogalactopyranoside (IPTG).
  10337..10358   +  protein_bind   CAP binding site: CAP binding activates transcription in the presence of cAMP. E. coli catabolite activator protein
  10373..10403   +  promoter       lac promoter: promoter for the E. coli lac operon
  10407..10429   +  protein_bind   lac operator (fragment): The lac repressor binds to the lac operator to inhibit transcription in E. coli. This inhibition can be relieved by adding lactose or isopropyl-β-D-thiogalactopyranoside (IPTG). lac repressor encoded by lacI
  10461..10544   +  polyA_signal   SV40 poly(A) signal (fragment): SV40 polyadenylation signal
  10711..329     +  CDS            nef (fragment) (across the origin): NEF_HV1BR - Experimental evidence at protein level: Swiss-Prot protein existence level 1. Extracellular Nef protein targets CD4(+) T-lymphocytes for apoptosis by interacting with CXCR4 surface receptors (PubMed:14990729). From Human immunodeficiency virus type 1 group M subtype B (isolate BRU/LAI) (HIV-1).
