[The description below was written by a language model from this plasmid's Addgene catalogue record and pLannotate feature annotations shown in this document.]
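Description:
pHAGE-PIK3R1-D464N is an HIV-1-based lentiviral expression plasmid built on the pHAGE backbone, carrying the human PIK3R1 coding sequence with a D464N substitution. PIK3R1 encodes p85α, the regulatory adapter subunit of PI3K that links the p110 catalytic subunit to activated tyrosine kinases. In bacteria the plasmid is maintained through a high-copy ColE1/pUC-type origin and selected with ampicillin via the β-lactamase gene. The remaining backbone annotations (lac promoter/operator elements, lacI fragments, partial SV40 origin and poly(A) signal) are short remnants of earlier vectors.

The transfer cassette lies between a truncated 5' LTR and a self-inactivating ΔU3 3' LTR. It contains the Ψ packaging signal with a partial gag sequence, the Rev response element for Rev-dependent nuclear export of the genomic RNA, and the cPPT/CTS. The viral structural and enzymatic functions are not annotated on this plasmid and would be expected to come from separate plasmids during virus production. Within the cassette, the constitutive human EF-1α promoter drives the PIK3R1 open reading frame, which was introduced by Gateway cloning and is flanked by attB1 and attB2 sites. A short sequence matching part of a 3xHA annotation, about one HA epitope in length, sits immediately upstream of the ORF. A V5 tag is annotated downstream of attB2, but the record does not show whether it is read in frame with the insert. An EMCV IRES followed by EGFP lets transduced cells be identified by fluorescence from the same transcript, and a WPRE enhances expression.

The stated purpose is lentiviral expression of the D464N variant. It was deposited with a study on systematic functional annotation of somatic mutations in cancer, which suggests use in comparing mutant alleles in transduced mammalian cells.
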