Addgene plasmid #116584: pHAGE-PIK3R1-D464N
Purpose: Lentiviral expression of PIK3R1 D464N
Depositing lab: Gordon Mills & Kenneth Scott. Depositing organization: Baylor College of Medicine. Publication: Systematic Functional Annotation of Somatic Mutations in Cancer. Ng PK, Li J, Jeong KJ, Shao S, Chen H, Tsang YH, Sengupta S, Wang Z, Bhavana VH, Tran R, Soewito S, Minussi DC, Moreno D, Kong K, Dogruluk T, Lu H, Gao J, Tokheim C, Zhou DC, Johnson AM, Zeng J, Ip CKM, Ju Z, Wester M, Yu S, Li Y, Vellano CP, Schultz N, Karchin R, Ding L, Lu Y, Cheung LWT, Chen K, Shaw KR, Meric-Bernstam F, Scott KL, Yi S, Sahni N, Liang H, Mills GB. Cancer Cell. 2018 Mar 12;33(3):450-462.e10. doi: 10.1016/j.ccell.2018.01.021. PubMed 29533785.
Backbone
  Vector backbone: pHAGE
  Vector type: Lentiviral
Growth in bacteria
  Bacterial resistance: Ampicillin, 100 μg/mL
  Growth temperature: 37°C
  Growth strain: Stbl3
  Copy number: High Copy
Gene/Insert
  Gene/Insert name: PIK3R1
  Species: H. sapiens (human)
  Mutation: D464N
  Entrez Gene: PIK3R1 (a.k.a. AGM7, GRB1, IMD36, p85, p85-ALPHA, p85alpha)
  Cloning method: Gateway Cloning
Terms and licenses: Academic/Nonprofit Terms; Industry Terms: Not Available to Industry
How to cite: pHAGE-PIK3R1-D464N was a gift from Gordon Mills & Kenneth Scott (Addgene plasmid # 116584 ; http://n2t.net/addgene:116584 ; RRID:Addgene_116584)
