>Addgene plasmid #116584 | pHAGE-PIK3R1-D464N | depositor partial sequence | sequence record 219459 | insert
ATGAGTGCTGAGGGGTACCAGTACAGAGCGCTGTATGATTATAAAAAGGAAAGAGAAGAAGATATTGACT
TGCACTTGGGTGACATATTGACTGTGAATAAAGGGTCCTTAGTAGCTCTTGGATTCAGTGATGGACAGGA
AGCCAGGCCTGAAGAAATTGGCTGGTTAAATGGCTATAATGAAACCACAGGGGAAAGGGGGGACTTTCCG
GGAACTTATGTAGAATATATTGGAAGGAAAAAAATCTCGCCTCCCACACCAAAGCCCCGGCCACCTCGGC
CTCTTCCTGTTGCACCAGGTTCTTCGAAAACTGAAGCAGATGTTGAACAACAAGCTTTGACTCTCCCGGA
TCTTGCAGAGCAGTTTGCCCCTCCTGACATTGCCCCGCCTCTTCTTATCAAGCTCGTGGAAGCCATTGAA
AAGAAAGGTCTGGAATGTTCAACTCTATACAGAACACAGAGCTCCAGCAACCTGGCAGAATTACGACAGC
TTCTTGATTGTGATACACCCTCCGTGGACTTGGAAATGATCGATGTGCACGTTTTGGCTGACGCTTTCAA
ACGCTATCTCCTGGACTTACCAAATCCTGTCATTCCAGCAGCCGTTTACAGTGAAATGATTTCTTTAGCT
CCAGAAGTACAAAGCTCCGAAGAATATATTCAGCTATTGAAGAAGCTTATTAGGTCGCCTAGCATACCTC
ATCAGTATTGGCTTACGCTTCAGTATTTGTTAAAACATTTCTTCAAGCTCTCTCAAACCTCCAGCAAAAA
TCTGTTGAATGCAAGAGTACTCTCTGAAATTTTCAGCCCTATGCTTTTCAGATTCTCAGCAGCCAGCTCT
GATAATACTGAAAACCTCATAAAAGTTATAGAAATTTTAATCTCAACTGAATGGAATGAACGACAGCCTG
CACCAGCACTGCCTCCTAAACCACCAAAACCTACTACTGTAGCCAACAACGGTATGAATAACAATATGTC
CTTACAAGATGCTGAATGGTACTGGGGAGATATCTCGAGGGAAGAAGTGAATGAAAAACTTCGAGATACA
GCAGACGGGACCTTTTTGGTACGAGATGCGTCTACTAAAATGCATGGTGATTATACTCTTACACTAAGGA
AAGGGGGAAATAACAAATTAATCAAAATATTTCATCGAGATGGGAAATATGGCTTCTCTGACCCATTAAC
CTTCAGTTCTGTGGTTGAATTAATAAACCACTACCGGAATGAATCTCTAGCTCAGTATAATCCCAAATTG
GATGTGAAATTACTTTATCCAGTATCCAAATACCAACAGGATCAAGTTGTCAAAGAAGATAATATTGAAG
CTGTAGGGAAAAAATTACATGAATATAACACTCAGTTTCAAGAAAAAAGTCGAGAATATAATAGATTATA
TGAAGAATATACCCGCACATCCCAGGAAATCCAAATGAAAAGGACAGCTATTGAAGCATTTAATGAAACC
ATAAAAATATTTGAAGAACAGTGCCAGACCCAAGAGCGGTACAGCAAAGAATACATAGAAAAGTTTAAAC
GTGAAGGCAATGAGAAAGAAATACAAAGGATTATGCATAATTATGATAAGTTGAAGTCTCGAATCAGTGA
AATTATTGACAGTAGAAGAAGATTGGAAGAAGACTTGAAGAAGCAGGCAGCTGAGTATCGAGAAATTGAC
AAACGTATGAACAGCATTAAACCAGACCTTATCCAGCTGAGAAAGACGAGAGACCAATACTTGATGTGGT
TGACTCAAAAAGGTGTTCGGCAAAAGAAGTTGAACGAGTGGTTGGGCAATGAAAACACTGAAGACCAATA
TTCACTGGTGGAAGATGATGAAGATTTGCCCCATCATGATGAGAAGACATGGAATGTTGGAAGCAGCAAC
CGAAACAAAGCTGAAAACCTGTTGCGAGGGAAGCGAGATGGCACTTTTCTTGTCCGGGAGAGCAGTAAAC
AGGGCTGCTATGCCTGCTCTGTAGTGGTGGACGGCGAAGTAAAGCATTGTGTCATAAACAAAACAGCAAC
TGGCTATGGCTTTGCCGAGCCCTATAACTTGTACAGCTCTCTGAAAGAACTGGTGCTACATTACCAACAC
ACCTCCCTTGTGCAGCACAACGACTCCCTCAATGTCACACTAGCCTACCCAGTATATGCACAGCAGAGGC
GATG
